>Addgene plasmid #115327 | pBAD-TrxRFP1 | addgene full sequence | sequence record 222071 | Addgene Assembled NGS Result
AAGAAACCAATTGTCCATATTGCATCAGACATTGCCGTCACTGCGTCTTTTACTGGCTCTTCTCGCTAAC
CAAACCGGTAACCCCGCTTATTAAAAGCATTCTGTAACAAAGCGGGACCAAAGCCATGACAAAAACGCGT
AACAAAAGTGTCTATAATCACGGCAGAAAAGTCCACATTGATTATTTGCACGGCGTCACACTTTGCTATG
CCATAGCATTTTTATCCATAAGATTAGCGGATCCTACCTGACGCTTTTTATCGCAACTCTCTACTGTTTC
TCCATACCCGTTTTTTGGGCTAACAGGAGGAATTAACCATGGGGGGTTCTCATCATCATCATCATCATGG
TATGGCTAGCATGACTGGTGGACAGCAAATGGGTCGGGATCTGTACGACGATGACGATAAGGATCCGAGC
TCGAGCATGGTTAAACAGATCGAATCTAAAACCGCGTTCCAGGAAGCGCTGGACGCGGCGGGTGACAAAC
TGGTTGTTGTTGACTTCTCTGCGACCTGGTGCGGTCCGTGCAAAATGATCAAACCGTTCTTCCACTCTCT
GTCTGAAAAATACTCTAACGTTATCTTCCTGGAAGTTGACGTTGACGACTCCCAGGACGTTGCGTCTGAA
TCCGAAGTTAAATCCATGCCGACCTTCCAGTTCTTCAAAAAAGGTCAGAAAGTTGGTGAATTCTCTGGTG
CGAACAAAGAAAAACTGGAAGCGACCATCAACGAACTGGTTGGTGGCAGTGGTGGCGGCGGTAGTGGCGG
TGGAGGGAGCGGAGGGGGGGGAAGCGGGGGAGGTGGAAGTGGCGGGGGAGGTAGTGGGGGCGAGCTTAGT
TGCGCTATAAGTCGGCTGAGCTCACCCGTGGTTTCCGAGCGGATGTACCCCGAGGACGGCGCCCTGAAGA
GCGAGATCAAGAAGGGGCTGAGGCTGAAGGACGGCGGCCACTACGCCGCCGAGGTCAAGACCACCTACAA
GGCCAAGAAGCCCGTGCAGCTGCCCGGCGCCTACATCGTCGACATCAAGTTGGACATCGTGTCCCACAAC
GAGGACTACACCATCGTGGAACAGTACGAACGCGCCGAGGGCCGCCACTCCACCGGCGGCATGGACGAGC
TGTACAAGGGAGGTACAGGCGGGAGTCTGGTGAGCAAGGGCGAGGAGGATAACATGGCCATCATCAAGGA
GTTCATGCGCTTCAAGGTGCACATGGAGGGCTCCGTGAACGGCCACGAGTTCGAGATCGAGGGCGAGGGC
GAGGGCCGCCCCTACGAGGCCTTTCAGACCGCTAAGCTGAAGGTGACCAAGGGTGGCCCCCTGCCCTTCG
CCTGGGACATCCTGTCCCCTCAGTTCATGTACGGCTCCAAGGCCTACATTAAGCACCCAGCCGACATCCC
CGACTACTTCAAGCTGTCCTTCCCCGAGGGCTTCAGGTGGGAGCGCGTGATGAACTTCGAGGACGGCGGC
ATTATTCACGTTAACCAGGACTCCTCCCTGCAGGACGGCGTATTCATCTACAAGGTGAAGCTGCGCGGCA
CCAACTTCCCCCCCGACGGCCCCGTAATGCAGAAGAAGACCATGGGCTGGGAGGCTACGCGTGACCAAAG
GTGCTCCAGTGTGGCTTAAGCTTGGCTGTTTTGGCGGATGAGAGAAGATTTTCAGCCTGATACAGATTAA
ATCAGAACGCAGAAGCGGTCTGATAAAACAGAATTTGCCTGGCGGCAGTAGCGCGGTGGTCCCACCTGAC
CCCATGCCGAACTCAGAAGTGAAACGCCGTAGCGCCGATGGTAGTGTGGGGTCTCCCCATGCGAGAGTAG
GGAACTGCCAGGCATCAAATAAAACGAAAGGCTCAGTCGAAAGACTGGGCCTTTCGTTTTATCTGTTGTT
TGTCGGTGAACGCTCTCCTGAGTAGGACAAATCCGCCGGGAGCGGATTTGAACGTTGCGAAGCAACGGCC
CGGAGGGTGGCGGGCAGGACGCCCGCCATAAACTGCCAGGCATCAAATTAAGCAGAAGGCCATCCTGACG
GATGGCCTTTTTGCGTTTCTACAAACTCTTTTGTTTATTTTTCTAAATACATTCAAATATGTATCCGCTC
ATGAGACAATAACCCTGATAAATGCTTCAATAATATTGAAAAAGGAAGAGTATGAGTATTCAACATTTCC
GTGTCGCCCTTATTCCCTTTTTTGCGGCATTTTGCCTTCCTGTTTTTGCTCACCCAGAAACGCTGGTGAA
AGTAAAAGATGCTGAAGATCAGTTGGGTGCACGAGTGGGTTACATCGAACTGGATCTCAACAGCGGTAAG
ATCCTTGAGAGTTTTCGCCCCGAAGAACGTTTTCCAATGATGAGCACTTTTAAAGTTCTGCTATGTGGCG
CGGTATTATCCCGTGTTGACGCCGGGCAAGAGCAACTCGGTCGCCGCATACACTATTCTCAGAATGACTT
GGTTGAGTACTCACCAGTCACAGAAAAGCATCTTACGGATGGCATGACAGTAAGAGAATTATGCAGTGCT
GCCATAACCATGAGTGATAACACTGCGGCCAACTTACTTCTGACAACGATCGGAGGACCGAAGGAGCTAA
CCGCTTTTTTGCACAACATGGGGGATCATGTAACTCGCCTTGATCGTTGGGAACCGGAGCTGAATGAAGC
CATACCAAACGACGAGCGTGACACCACGATGCCTGTAGCAATGGCAACAACGTTGCGCAAACTATTAACT
GGCGAACTACTTACTCTAGCTTCCCGGCAACAATTAATAGACTGGATGGAGGCGGATAAAGTTGCAGGAC
CACTTCTGCGCTCGGCCCTTCCGGCTGGCTGGTTTATTGCTGATAAATCTGGAGCCGGTGAGCGTGGGTC
TCGCGGTATCATTGCAGCACTGGGGCCAGATGGTAAGCCCTCCCGTATCGTAGTTATCTACACGACGGGG
AGTCAGGCAACTATGGATGAACGAAATAGACAGATCGCTGAGATAGGTGCCTCACTGATTAAGCATTGGT
AACTGTCAGACCAAGTTTACTCATATATACTTTAGATTGATTTAAAACTTCATTTTTAATTTAAAAGGAT
CTAGGTGAAGATCCTTTTTGATAATCTCATGACCAAAATCCCTTAACGTGAGTTTTCGTTCCACTGAGCG
TCAGACCCCGTAGAAAAGATCAAAGGATCTTCTTGAGATCCTTTTTTTCTGCGCGTAATCTGCTGCTTGC
AAACAAAAAAACCACCGCTACCAGCGGTGGTTTGTTTGCCGGATCAAGAGCTACCAACTCTTTTTCCGAA
GGTAACTGGCTTCAGCAGAGCGCAGATACCAAATACTGTCCTTCTAGTGTAGCCGTAGTTAGGCCACCAC
TTCAAGAACTCTGTAGCACCGCCTACATACCTCGCTCTGCTAATCCTGTTACCAGTGGCTGCTGCCAGTG
GCGATAAGTCGTGTCTTACCGGGTTGGACTCAAGACGATAGTTACCGGATAAGGCGCAGCGGTCGGGCTG
AACGGGGGGTTCGTGCACACAGCCCAGCTTGGAGCGAACGACCTACACCGAACTGAGATACCTACAGCGT
GAGCTATGAGAAAGCGCCACGCTTCCCGAAGGGAGAAAGGCGGACAGGTATCCGGTAAGCGGCAGGGTCG
GAACAGGAGAGCGCACGAGGGAGCTTCCAGGGGGAAACGCCTGGTATCTTTATAGTCCTGTCGGGTTTCG
CCACCTCTGACTTGAGCGTCGATTTTTGTGATGCTCGTCAGGGGGGCGGAGCCTATGGAAAAACGCCAGC
AACGCGGCCTTTTTACGGTTCCTGGCCTTTTGCTGGCCTTTTGCTCACATGTTCTTTCCTGCGTTATCCC
CTGATTCTGTGGATAACCGTATTACCGCCTTTGAGTGAGCTGATACCGCTCGCCGCAGCCGAACGACCGA
GCGCAGCGAGTCAGTGAGCGAGGAAGCGGAAGAGCGCCTGATGCGGTATTTTCTCCTTACGCATCTGTGC
GGTATTTCACACCGCATATGGTGCACTCTCAGTACAATCTGCTCTGATGCCGCATAGTTAAGCCAGTATA
CACTCCGCTATCGCTACGTGACTGGGTCATGGCTGCGCCCCGACACCCGCCAACACCCGCTGACGCGCCC
TGACGGGCTTGTCTGCTCCCGGCATCCGCTTACAGACAAGCTGTGACCGTCTCCGGGAGCTGCATGTGTC
AGAGGTTTTCACCGTCATCACCGAAACGCGCGAGGCAGCAGATCAATTCGCGCGCGAAGGCGAAGCGGCA
TGCATAATGTGCCTGTCAAATGGACGAAGCAGGGATTCTGCAAACCCTATGCTACTCCGTCAAGCCGTCA
ATTGTCTGATTCGTTACCAATTATGACAACTTGACGGCTACATCATTCACTTTTTCTTCACAACCGGCAC
GGAACTCGCTCGGGCTGGCCCCGGTGCATTTTTTAAATACCCGCGAGAAATAGAGTTGATCGTCAAAACC
AACATTGCGACCGACGGTGGCGATAGGCATCCGGGTGGTGCTCAAAAGCAGCTTCGCCTGGCTGATACGT
TGGTCCTCGCGCCAGCTTAAGACGCTAATCCCTAACTGCTGGCGGAAAAGATGTGACAGACGCGACGGCG
ACAAGCAAACATGCTGTGCGACGCTGGCGATATCAAAATTGCTGTCTGCCAGGTGATCGCTGATGTACTG
ACAAGCCTCGCGTACCCGATTATCCATCGGTGGATGGAGCGACTCGTTAATCGCTTCCATGCGCCGCAGT
AACAATTGCTCAAGCAGATTTATCGCCAGCAGCTCCGAATAGCGCCCTTCCCCTTGCCCGGCGTTAATGA
TTTGCCCAAACAGGTCGCTGAAATGCGGCTGGTGCGCTTCATCCGGGCGAAAGAACCCCGTATTGGCAAA
TATTGACGGCCAGTTAAGCCATTCATGCCAGTAGGCGCGCGGACGAAAGTAAACCCACTGGTGATACCAT
TCGCGAGCCTCCGGATGACGACCGTAGTGATGAATCTCTCCTGGCGGGAACAGCAAAATATCACCCGGTC
GGCAAACAAATTCTCGTCCCTGATTTTTCACCACCCCCTGACCGCGAATGGTGAGATTGAGAATATAACC
TTTCATTCCCAGCGGTCGGTCGATAAAAAAATCGAGATAACCGTTGGCCTCAATCGGCGTTAAACCCGCC
ACCAGATGGGCATTAAACGAGTATCCCGGCAGCAGGGGATCATTTTGCGCTTCAGCCATACTTTTCATAC
TCCCGCCATTCAGAG
Features (pLannotate 1.2.2; 16 found; start..end, strand, type, name):
      1..285     +  promoter       araBAD promoter: araBAD; promoter of the L-arabinose operon of E. coli; the araC regulatory gene is transcribed in the opposite direction (Guzman et al., 1995)
    331..351     +  CDS            capTEV™ (fragment): composite tag for in vivo biotinylation, TEV protease cleavage, and 6xHis tagging
    352..384     +  CDS            T7 tag (gene 10 leader): leader peptide from bacteriophage T7 gene 10 promotes efficient translation in E. coli
    388..411     +  CDS            Xpress™ tag: Xpress™ epitope tag, including an enterokinase recognition and cleavage site
    427..741     +  CDS            TXN: THIO_HUMAN - Also known as TRDX, TRX, TRX1. Experimental evidence at protein level: Swiss-Prot protein existence level 1. ADF augments the expression of the interleukin-2 receptor TAC (IL2R/P55). From Homo sapiens (Human).
    844..864     +  CDS            calmodulin-binding peptide (fragment): calmodulin-binding peptide from avian smooth muscle myosin light chain kinase
    870..1596    +  CDS            HyPerRed (fragment): red fluorescent genetically encoded indicator for H2O2 ()
   1717..1832    +  ncRNA          5S rRNA: Accession: RF00001 - 5S ribosomal RNA
   1836..1922    +  terminator     rrnB T1 terminator: Escherichia coli rrnB; transcription terminator T1 from the E. coli rrnB gene
   2014..2041    +  terminator     rrnB T2 terminator: transcription terminator T2 from the E. coli rrnB gene
   2060..2151    +  promoter       AmpR promoter: bla
   2152..3012    +  CDS            AmpR: β-lactamase; bla; confers resistance to ampicillin, carbenicillin, and related antibiotics
   3183..3771    +  rep_origin     ori: high-copy-number ColE1/pMB1/pBR322/pUC origin of replication
   3957..4097    -  misc_feature   bom: basis of mobility region from pBR322
   4199..4239    -  CDS            rop (fragment): Rop protein, which maintains plasmids at low copy number; rop
   4361..5239    -  CDS            araC: L-arabinose regulatory protein; araC
