[The description below was written by a language model from this plasmid's Addgene catalogue record and pLannotate feature annotations shown in this document.]
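Description:
pBAD-TrxRFP1 is a bacterial expression plasmid built on the pBAD/HisB backbone for arabinose-inducible production of TrxRFP1, a synthetic, genetically encoded red fluorescent biosensor designed to report the redox state of thioredoxin. It replicates in E. coli from a ColE1/pMB1-type origin (listed as high copy; only a fragment of rop remains, alongside the pBR322 bom region) and is selected with ampicillin through the bla gene under its own promoter. The divergently transcribed araC gene encodes the regulator that represses the araBAD promoter without L-arabinose and activates it when the sugar is present, giving tight, titratable control of expression.

The insert sits between XhoI and HindIII sites downstream of the araBAD promoter and in frame with the backbone's N-terminal leader, which supplies a His tag for metal-affinity purification, the T7 gene 10 leader that aids translation, and the Xpress epitope with an enterokinase cleavage site. The annotated coding region begins with human thioredoxin 1 (TXN), followed after an unannotated stretch by a red fluorescent module that the annotation software matches partially to HyPerRed, with a short hit to a calmodulin-binding peptide just upstream. These matches probably reflect sequence similarity to related circularly permuted red fluorescent protein sensors rather than the presence of those exact parts. Transcription ends at the rrnB T1 and T2 terminators.

The catalogue gives approximate sizes of 6.3 kb total and 1.3 kb insert, whereas the assembled sequence record is 5,265 nt, so the listed figures should be read as rough estimates. The plasmid is suited to producing and purifying the sensor protein from E. coli for in vitro characterisation.
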