Addgene plasmid #115327: pBAD-TrxRFP1
Purpose: Bacterial expression of TrxRFP1
Depositing lab: Huiwang Ai. Depositing organization: University of California, Riverside. Publication: Monitoring thioredoxin redox with a genetically encoded red fluorescent biosensor. Fan Y, Makar M, Wang MX, Ai HW. Nat Chem Biol. 2017 Jun 26. doi: 10.1038/nchembio.2417. PubMed 28671680.
Backbone
  Vector backbone: pBAD/HisB
  Backbone size w/o insert (bp): 5000
  Total vector size (bp): 6300
  Vector type: Bacterial Expression
Growth in bacteria
  Bacterial resistance: Ampicillin, 100 μg/mL
  Growth temperature: 37°C
  Growth strain: DH5alpha
  Copy number: High Copy
Gene/Insert
  Gene/Insert name: TrxRFP1
  Species: Synthetic
  Insert size (bp): 1300
  Promoter: pBAD
  Tag / fusion protein: His-Tag (N terminal on backbone)
  Cloning method: Restriction Enzyme; 5′ cloning site XhoI (not destroyed); 3′ cloning site HindIII (not destroyed)
  Sequencing primers: 5′ pBAD forward; 3′ pBAD reverse
Terms and licenses: Academic/Nonprofit Terms; Industry Terms: Not Available to Industry
How to cite: pBAD-TrxRFP1 was a gift from Huiwang Ai (Addgene plasmid # 115327 ; http://n2t.net/addgene:115327 ; RRID:Addgene_115327)
