>Addgene plasmid #115327 | pBAD-TrxRFP1 | depositor partial sequence | sequence record 217202 | pBAD_For
ATGGGGGGTTCTCATCATCATCATCATCATGGTATGGCTAGCATGACTGGTGGACAGCAAATGGGTCGGG
ATCTGTACGACGATGACGATAAGGATCCGAGCTCGAGCATGGTTAAACAGATCGAATCTAAAACCGCGTT
CCAGGAAGCGCTGGACGCGGCGGGTGACAAACTGGTTGTTGTTGACTTCTCTGCGACCTGGTGCGGTCCG
TGCAAAATGATCAAACCGTTCTTCCACTCTCTGTCTGAAAAATACTCTAACGTTATCTTCCTGGAAGTTG
ACGTTGACGACTCCCAGGACGTTGCGTCTGAATCCGAAGTTAAATCCATGCCGACCTTCCAGTTCTTCAA
AAAAGGTCAGAAAGTTGGTGAATTCTCTGGTGCGAACAAAGAAAAACTGGAAGCGACCATCAACGAACTG
GTTGGTGGCAGTGGTGGCGGCGGTAGTGGCGGTGGAGGGAGCGGAGGGGGGGGAAGCGGGGGAGGTGGAA
GTGGCGGGGGAGGTAGTGGGGGCGAGCTTAGTTGCGCTATAAGTCGGCTGAGCTCACCCGTGGTTTCCGA
GCGGATGTACCCCGAGGACGGCGCCCTGAAGAGCGAGATCAAGAAGGGGCTGAGGCTGAAGGACGGCGGC
CACTACGCCGCCGAGGTCAAGACCACCTACAAGGCCAAGAAGCCCGTGCAGCTGCCCGGCGCCTACATCG
TCGACATCAAGTTGGACATCGTGTCCCACAACGAGGACTACACCATCGTGGAACAGTACGAACGCGCCGA
GGGCCGCCACTCCACCGGCGGCATGGACGAGCTGTACAAGGGAGGTACAGGCGGGAGTCTGGTGAGCAAG
GGCGAGGAGGATAACATGGCCATCATCAAGGAGTTCATGCGCTTCAAGGTGCACATGGAGGGCTCCGTGA
ACGGCCACGAGTTCGAGATCGAGGGCGAGGGCGAGGGCCGCCCCTACGAGGCCTTTCAGACCGCTAAGCT
GAAGGTGACCAAGGGTGGCCCCCTGCCCTTCGCCTGGGACATCCTGTCCCCTCAGTTCATGTACGGCTCC
AAGGCCTACATTAAGCACCCAGCCGACATCCCCGACTACTTCAAGCTGTCCTTCCCCGAGGGCTTCAGGT
GGGAGCGCGTGATGAACTTCGAGGACGGCGGCATTATTCACGTTAACCAGGACTCCTCCCTGCAGGACGG
CGTATTCATCTACAAGGTGAAGCTGCGCGGCACCAACTTCCCCCCCGACGGCCCCGTAATGCAGAAGAAG
ACCATGGGCTGGGAGGCTACGCGTGACCAAAGGTGCTCCAGTCAGGCTTAA
